>Addgene plasmid #170449 | pcDNA3.3_CoV2_501V2 | addgene full sequence | sequence record 333042 | Addgene NGS Result
AAGCCAGTATCTGCTCCCTGCTTGTGTGTTGGAGGTCGCTGAGTAGTGCGCGAGCAAAATTTAAGCTACA
ACAAGGCAAGGCTTGACCGACAATTGCATGAAGAATCTGCTTAGGGTTAGGCGTTTTGCGCTGCTTCGCG
ATGTACGGGCCAGATATACGCGTTGACATTGATTATTGACTAGTTATTAATAGTAATCAATTACGGGGTC
ATTAGTTCATAGCCCATATATGGAGTTCCGCGTTACATAACTTACGGTAAATGGCCCGCCTGGCTGACCG
CCCAACGACCCCCGCCCATTGACGTCAATAATGACGTATGTTCCCATAGTAACGCCAATAGGGACTTTCC
ATTGACGTCAATGGGTGGAGTATTTACGGTAAACTGCCCACTTGGCAGTACATCAAGTGTATCATATGCC
AAGTACGCCCCCTATTGACGTCAATGACGGTAAATGGCCCGCCTGGCATTATGCCCAGTACATGACCTTA
TGGGACTTTCCTACTTGGCAGTACATCTACGTATTAGTCATCGCTATTACCATGGTGATGCGGTTTTGGC
AGTACATCAATGGGCGTGGATAGCGGTTTGACTCACGGGGATTTCCAAGTCTCCACCCCATTGACGTCAA
TGGGAGTTTGTTTTGGCACCAAAATCAACGGGACTTTCCAAAATGTCGTAACAACTCCGCCCCATTGACG
CAAATGGGCGGTAGGCGTGTACGGTGGGAGGTCTATATAAGCAGAGCTCGTTTAGTGAACCGTCAGATCG
CCTGGAGACGCCATCCACGCTGTTTTGACCTCCATAGAAGACACCGGGACCGATCCAGCCTCCGGACTGA
GCTCCTTAAGGTTAACTCTAGAGAATTCGGATCCATGTTTGTGTTCCTGGTGCTGCTGCCACTGGTGTCC
AGCCAGTGTGTGAACTTCACCACCAGGACCCAACTTCCTCCTGCCTACACCAACTCCTTCACCAGGGGAG
TCTACTACCCTGACAAGGTGTTCAGGTCCTCTGTGCTGCACAGCACCCAGGACCTGTTCCTGCCATTCTT
CAGCAATGTGACCTGGTTCCATGCCATCCATGTGTCTGGCACCAATGGCACCAAGAGGTTTGCCAACCCT
GTGCTGCCATTCAATGATGGAGTCTACTTTGCCAGCACAGAGAAGAGCAACATCATCAGGGGCTGGATTT
TTGGCACCACCCTGGACAGCAAGACCCAGTCCCTGCTGATTGTGAACAATGCCACCAATGTGGTGATTAA
GGTGTGTGAGTTCCAGTTCTGTAATGACCCATTCCTGGGAGTCTACTACCACAAGAACAACAAGTCCTGG
ATGGAGTCTGAGTTCAGGGTCTACTCCTCTGCCAACAACTGTACCTTTGAATATGTGAGCCAACCATTCC
TGATGGACTTGGAGGGCAAGCAGGGCAACTTCAAGAACCTGAGGGAGTTTGTGTTCAAGAACATTGATGG
CTACTTCAAGATTTACAGCAAACACACACCAATCAACCTGGTGAGGGGCCTGCCACAGGGCTTCTCTGCC
TTGGAACCACTGGTGGACCTGCCAATTGGCATCAACATCACCAGGTTCCAGACCCTGCTGGCTCTGCACA
TCTCCTACCTGACACCTGGAGACTCCTCCTCTGGCTGGACAGCAGGAGCAGCAGCCTACTATGTGGGCTA
CCTCCAACCAAGGACCTTCCTGCTGAAATACAATGAGAATGGCACCATCACAGATGCTGTGGACTGTGCC
CTGGACCCACTGTCTGAGACCAAGTGTACCCTGAAATCCTTCACAGTGGAGAAGGGCATCTACCAGACCA
GCAACTTCAGGGTCCAACCAACAGAGAGCATTGTGAGGTTTCCAAACATCACCAACCTGTGTCCATTTGG
AGAGGTGTTCAATGCCACCAGGTTTGCCTCTGTCTATGCCTGGAACAGGAAGAGGATTAGCAACTGTGTG
GCTGACTACTCTGTGCTCTACAACTCTGCCTCCTTCAGCACCTTCAAGTGTTATGGAGTGAGCCCAACCA
AACTGAATGACCTGTGTTTCACCAATGTCTATGCTGACTCCTTTGTGATTAGGGGAGATGAGGTGAGACA
GATTGCCCCTGGACAAACAGGCAACATTGCTGACTACAACTACAAACTGCCTGATGACTTCACAGGCTGT
GTGATTGCCTGGAACAGCAACAACCTGGACAGCAAGGTGGGAGGCAACTACAACTACCTCTACAGACTGT
TCAGGAAGAGCAACCTGAAACCATTTGAGAGGGACATCAGCACAGAGATTTACCAGGCTGGCAGCACACC
ATGTAATGGAGTGAAGGGCTTCAACTGTTACTTTCCACTCCAATCCTATGGCTTCCAACCAACCTATGGA
GTGGGCTACCAACCATACAGGGTGGTGGTGCTGTCCTTTGAACTGCTCCATGCCCCTGCCACAGTGTGTG
GACCAAAGAAGAGCACCAACCTGGTGAAGAACAAGTGTGTGAACTTCAACTTCAATGGACTGACAGGCAC
AGGAGTGCTGACAGAGAGCAACAAGAAGTTCCTGCCATTCCAACAGTTTGGCAGGGACATTGCTGACACC
ACAGATGCTGTGAGGGACCCACAGACCTTGGAGATTCTGGACATCACACCATGTTCCTTTGGAGGAGTGT
CTGTGATTACACCTGGCACCAACACCAGCAACCAGGTGGCTGTGCTCTACCAGGGTGTGAACTGTACTGA
GGTGCCTGTGGCTATCCATGCTGACCAACTTACACCAACCTGGAGGGTCTACAGCACAGGCAGCAATGTG
TTCCAGACCAGGGCTGGCTGTCTGATTGGAGCAGAGCATGTGAACAACTCCTATGAGTGTGACATCCCAA
TTGGAGCAGGCATCTGTGCCTCCTACCAGACCCAGACCAACAGCCCAAGGAGGGCAAGGTCTGTGGCAAG
CCAGAGCATCATTGCCTACACAATGAGTCTGGGAGTAGAGAACTCTGTGGCTTACAGCAACAACAGCATT
GCCATCCCAACCAACTTCACCATCTCTGTGACCACAGAGATTCTGCCTGTGAGTATGACCAAGACCTCTG
TGGACTGTACAATGTATATCTGTGGAGACAGCACAGAGTGTAGCAACCTGCTGCTCCAATATGGCTCCTT
CTGTACCCAACTTAACAGGGCTCTGACAGGCATTGCTGTGGAACAGGACAAGAACACCCAGGAGGTGTTT
GCCCAGGTGAAGCAGATTTACAAGACACCTCCAATCAAGGACTTTGGAGGCTTCAACTTCAGCCAGATTC
TGCCTGACCCAAGCAAGCCAAGCAAGAGGTCCTTCATTGAGGACCTGCTGTTCAACAAGGTGACCCTGGC
TGATGCTGGCTTCATCAAGCAATATGGAGACTGTCTGGGAGACATTGCTGCCAGGGACCTGATTTGTGCC
CAGAAGTTCAATGGACTGACAGTGCTGCCTCCACTGCTGACAGATGAGATGATTGCCCAATACACCTCTG
CCCTGCTGGCTGGCACCATCACCTCTGGCTGGACCTTTGGAGCAGGAGCAGCCCTCCAAATCCCATTTGC
TATGCAGATGGCTTACAGGTTCAATGGCATTGGAGTGACCCAGAATGTGCTCTATGAGAACCAGAAACTG
ATTGCCAACCAGTTCAACTCTGCCATTGGCAAGATTCAGGACTCCCTGTCCAGCACAGCCTCTGCCCTGG
GCAAACTCCAAGATGTGGTGAACCAGAATGCCCAGGCTCTGAACACCCTGGTGAAGCAACTTTCCAGCAA
CTTTGGAGCCATCTCCTCTGTGCTGAATGACATCCTGAGCAGACTGGACAAGGTGGAGGCTGAGGTCCAG
ATTGACAGACTGATTACAGGCAGACTCCAATCCCTCCAAACCTATGTGACCCAACAACTTATCAGGGCTG
CTGAGATTAGGGCATCTGCCAACCTGGCTGCCACCAAGATGAGTGAGTGTGTGCTGGGACAAAGCAAGAG
GGTGGACTTCTGTGGCAAGGGCTACCACCTGATGAGTTTTCCACAGTCTGCCCCTCATGGAGTGGTGTTC
CTGCATGTGACCTATGTGCCTGCCCAGGAGAAGAACTTCACCACAGCCCCTGCCATCTGCCATGATGGCA
AGGCTCACTTTCCAAGGGAGGGAGTGTTTGTGAGCAATGGCACCCACTGGTTTGTGACCCAGAGGAACTT
CTATGAACCACAGATTATCACCACAGACAACACCTTTGTGTCTGGCAACTGTGATGTGGTGATTGGCATT
GTGAACAACACAGTCTATGACCCACTCCAACCTGAACTGGACTCCTTCAAGGAGGAACTGGACAAATACT
TCAAGAACCACACCAGCCCTGATGTGGACCTGGGAGACATCTCTGGCATCAATGCCTCTGTGGTGAACAT
CCAGAAGGAGATTGACAGACTGAATGAGGTGGCTAAGAACCTGAATGAGTCCCTGATTGACCTCCAAGAA
CTGGGCAAATATGAACAATACATCAAGTGGCCATGGTACATCTGGCTGGGCTTCATTGCTGGACTGATTG
CCATTGTGATGGTGACCATAATGCTGTGTTGTATGACCTCCTGTTGTTCCTGTCTGAAAGGCTGTTGTTC
CTGTGGCTCCTGTTGTAAGTGACTCGAGCCATGGAAGCTTGATATCTAACTGACTGAACCGGTGGTACCA
AACGGGGGAGGCTAACTGAAACACGGAAGGAGACAATACCGGAAGGAACCCGCGCTATGACGGCAATAAA
AAGACAGAATAAAACGCACGGGTGTTGGGTCGTTTGTTCATAAACGCGGGGTTCGGTCCCAGGGCTGGCA
CTCTGTCGATACCCCACCGAGACCCCATTGGGGCCAATACGCCCGCGTTTCTTCCTTTTCCCCACCCCAC
CCCCCAAGTTCGGGTGAAGGCCCAGGGCTCGCAGCCAACGTCGGGGCGGCAGGCCCTGCCATAGCAGATC
TGCGCAGCTGGGGCTCTAGGGGGTATCCCC
[124 nt withheld, positions 5001-5124]
C
[91 nt withheld, positions 5126-5216]
A
[49 nt withheld, positions 5218-5266]
CCTTTGACGTTGGAGTCCACGTTCTTT
[37 nt withheld, positions 5294-5330]
ACCCTATCTCGGTCTATTCTTTTGATTTATAAGGGATTTTGCCGATTTCGGCCTATTGGTTAAAAAATGA
GCTGATTTAACAAAAATTTAACGCGAATTAATTCTGTGGAATGTGTGTCAGTTAGGGTGTGGAAAGTCCC
CAGGCTCCCCAGCAGGCAGAAGTATGCAAAGCATGCATCTCAATTAGTCAGCAACCAGGTGTGGAAAGTC
CCCAGGCTCCCCAGCAGGCAGAAGTATGCAAAGCATGCATCTCAATTAGTCAGCAACCATAGTCCCGCCC
CTAACTCCGCCCATCCCGCCCCTAACTCCGCCCAGTTCCGCCCATTCTCCGCCCCATGGCTGACTAATTT
TTTTTATTTATGCAGAGGCCGAGGCCGCCTCTGCCTCTGAGCTATTCCAGAAGTAGTGAGGAGGCTTTTT
TGGAGGCCTAGGCTTTTGCAAAAAGCTCCCGGGAGCTTGTATATCCATTTTCGGATCTGATCAAGAGACA
GGATGAGGATCGTTTCGCATGATTGAACAAGATGGATTGCACGCAGGTTCTCCGGCCGCTTGGGTGGAGA
GGCTATTCGGCTATGACTGGGCACAACAGACAATCGGCTGCTCTGATGCCGCCGTGTTCCGGCTGTCAGC
GCAGGGGCGCCCGGTTCTTTTTGTCAAGACCGACCTGTCCGGTGCCCTGAATGAACTGCAGGACGAGGCA
GCGCGGCTATCGTGGCTGGCCACGACGGGCGTTCCTTGCGCAGCTGTGCTCGACGTTGTCACTGAAGCGG
GAAGGGACTGGCTGCTATTGGGCGAAGTGCCGGGGCAGGATCTCCTGTCATCTCACCTTGCTCCTGCCGA
GAAAGTATCCATCATGGCTGATGCAATGCGGCGGCTGCATACGCTTGATCCGGCTACCTGCCCATTCGAC
CACCAAGCGAAACATCGCATCGAGCGAGCACGTACTCGGATGGAAGCCGGTCTTGTCGATCAGGATGATC
TGGACGAAGAGCATCAGGGGCTCGCGCCAGCCGAACTGTTCGCCAGGCTCAAGGCGCGCATGCCCGACGG
CGAGGATCTCGTCGTGACCCATGGCGATGCCTGCTTGCCGAATATCATGGTGGAAAATGGCCGCTTTTCT
GGATTCATCGACTGTGGCCGGCTGGGTGTGGCGGACCGCTATCAGGACATAGCGTTGGCTACCCGTGATA
TTGCTGAAGAGCTTGGCGGCGAATGGGCTGACCGCTTCCTCGTGCTTTACGGTATCGCCGCTCCCGATTC
GCAGCGCATCGCCTTCTATCGCCTTCTTGACGAGTTCTTCTGAGCGGGACTCTGGGGTTCGCGAAATGAC
CGACCAAGCGACGCCCAACCTGCCATCACGAGATTTCGATTCCACCGCCGCCTTCTATGAAAGGTTGGGC
TTCGGAATCGTTTTCCGGGACGCCGGCTGGATGATCCTCCAGCGCGGGGATCTCATGCTGGAGTTCTTCG
CCCACCCCAACTTGTTTATTGCAGCTTATAATGGTTACAAATAAAGCAATAGCATCACAAATTTCACAAA
TAAAGCATTTTTTTCACTGCATTCTAGTTGTGGTTTGTCCAAACTCATCAATGTATCTTATCATGTCTGT
ATACCGTCGACCTCTAGCTAGAGCTTGGCGTAATCATGGTCATAGCTGTTTCCTGTGTGAAATTGTTATC
CGCTCACAATTCCACACAACATACGAGCCGGAAGCATAAAGTGTAAAGCCTGGGGTGCCTAATGAGTGAG
CTAACTCACATTAATTGCGTTGCGCTCACTGCCCGCTTTCCAGTCGGGAAACCTGTCGTGCCAGCTGCAT
TAATGAATCGGCCAACGCGCGGGGAGAGGCGGTTTGCGTATTGGGCGCTCTTCCGCTTCCTCGCTCACTG
ACTCGCTGCGCTCGGTCGTTCGGCTGCGGCGAGCGGTATCAGCTCACTCAAAGGCGGTAATACGGTTATC
CACAGAATCAGGGGATAACGCAGGAAAGAACATGTGAGCAAAAGGCCAGCAAAAGGCCAGGAACCGTAAA
AAGGCCGCGTTGCTGGCGTTTTTCCATAGGCTCCGCCCCCCTGACGAGCATCACAAAAATCGACGCTCAA
GTCAGAGGTGGCGAAACCCGACAGGACTATAAAGATACCAGGCGTTTCCCCCTGGAAGCTCCCTCGTGCG
CTCTCCTGTTCCGACCCTGCCGCTTACCGGATACCTGTCCGCCTTTCTCCCTTCGGGAAGCGTGGCGCTT
TCTCATAGCTCACGCTGTAGGTATCTCAGTTCGGTGTAGGTCGTTCGCTCCAAGCTGGGCTGTGTGCACG
AACCCCCCGTTCAGCCCGACCGCTGCGCCTTATCCGGTAACTATCGTCTTGAGTCCAACCCGGTAAGACA
CGACTTATCGCCACTGGCAGCAGCCACTGGTAACAGGATTAGCAGAGCGAGGTATGTAGGCGGTGCTACA
GAGTTCTTGAAGTGGTGGCCTAACTACGGCTACACTAGAAGAACAGTATTTGGTATCTGCGCTCTGCTGA
AGCCAGTTACCTTCGGAAAAAGAGTTGGTAGCTCTTGATCCGGCAAACAAACCACCGCTGGTAGCGGTGG
TTTTTTTGTTTGCAAGCAGCAGATTACGCGCAGAAAAAAAGGATCTCAAGAAGATCCTTTGATCTTTTCT
ACGGGGTCTGACGCTCAGTGGAACGAAAACTCACGTTAAGGGATTTTGGTCATGAGATTATCAAAAAGGA
TCTTCACCTAGATCCTTTTAAATTAAAAATGAAGTTTTAAATCAATCTAAAGTATATATGAGTAAACTTG
GTCTGACAGTTACCAATGCTTAATCAGTGAGGCACCTATCTCAGCGATCTGTCTATTTCGTTCATCCATA
GTTGCCTGACTCCCCGTCGTGTAGATAACTACGATACGGGAGGGCTTACCATCTGGCCCCAGTGCTGCAA
TGATACCGCGAGACCCACGCTCACCGGCTCCAGATTTATCAGCAATAAACCAGCCAGCCGGAAGGGCCGA
GCGCAGAAGTGGTCCTGCAACTTTATCCGCCTCCATCCAGTCTATTAATTGTTGCCGGGAAGCTAGAGTA
AGTAGTTCGCCAGTTAATAGTTTGCGCAACGTTGTTGCCATTGCTACAGGCATCGTGGTGTCACGCTCGT
CGTTTGGTATGGCTTCATTCAGCTCCGGTTCCCAACGATCAAGGCGAGTTACATGATCCCCCATGTTGTG
CAAAAAAGCGGTTAGCTCCTTCGGTCCTCCGATCGTTGTCAGAAGTAAGTTGGCCGCAGTGTTATCACTC
ATGGTTATGGCAGCACTGCATAATTCTCTTACTGTCATGCCATCCGTAAGATGCTTTTCTGTGACTGGTG
AGTACTCAACCAAGTCATTCTGAGAATAGTGTATGCGGCGACCGAGTTGCTCTTGCCCGGCGTCAATACG
GGATAATACCGCGCCACATAGCAGAACTTTAAAAGTGCTCATCATTGGAAAACGTTCTTCGGGGCGAAAA
CTCTCAAGGATCTTACCGCTGTTGAGATCCAGTTCGATGTAACCCACTCGTGCACCCAACTGATCTTCAG
CATCTTTTACTTTCACCAGCGTTTCTGGGTGAGCAAAAACAGGAAGGCAAAATGCCGCAAAAAAGGGAAT
AAGGGCGACACGGAAATGTTGAATACTCATACTCTTCCTTTTTCAATATTATTGAAGCATTTATCAGGGT
TATTGTCTCATGAGCGGATACATATTTGAATGTATTTAGAAAAATAAACAAATAGGGGTTCCGCGCACAT
TTCCCCGAAAAGTGCCACCTGACGTCGACGGATCGGGAGATCTCCCGATCCCCTATGGTGCACTCTCAGT
ACAATCTGCTCTGATGCCGCATAGTT
Features (pLannotate 1.2.2; 18 found; start..end, strand, type, name):
    165..544     +  enhancer       CMV enhancer: human cytomegalovirus immediate early enhancer
    545..748     +  promoter       CMV promoter: human cytomegalovirus (CMV) immediate early promoter
    875..4639    +  CDS            S: SPIKE_SARS2 - Experimental evidence at protein level: Swiss-Prot protein existence level 1. [Spike glycoprotein]: May down-regulate host tetherin (BST2) by lysosomal degradation, thereby counteracting its antiviral activity. From Severe acute respiratory syndrome coronavirus 2 (2019-nCoV) (SARS-CoV-2).
   4751..4799    +  polyA_signal   HSV TK poly(A) signal: herpes simplex virus thymidine kinase polyadenylation signal (Cole and Stacy, 1985)
   4890..4906    -  polyA_signal   bGH poly(A) signal (fragment): bovine growth hormone polyadenylation signal
   5001..5429    +  rep_origin     f1 ori (sequence partly withheld): f1 bacteriophage origin of replication; arrow indicates direction of (+) strand synthesis
   5443..5772    +  promoter       SV40 promoter: SV40 enhancer and early promoter
   5839..6630    +  CDS            neo: KKA2_KLEPN - Also known as kan, nptII. Experimental evidence at protein level: Swiss-Prot protein existence level 1. Resistance to kanamycin, neomycin, paromomycin, ribostamycin, butirosin and gentamicin B. From Klebsiella pneumoniae.
   6656..6814    +  CDS            ble (fragment): BLE_KLEPN - Experimental evidence at protein level: Swiss-Prot protein existence level 1. Binding protein with a strong affinity to the bleomycin family of antibiotics. Binds to CL990; an antimitotic-antibiotic compound. From Klebsiella pneumoniae.
   6809..6930    +  polyA_signal   SV40 poly(A) signal: SV40 polyadenylation signal
   7003..7019    -  protein_bind   lac operator: The lac repressor binds to the lac operator to inhibit transcription in E. coli. This inhibition can be relieved by adding lactose or isopropyl-β-D-thiogalactopyranoside (IPTG). lac repressor encoded by lacI
   7027..7057    -  promoter       lac promoter: promoter for the E. coli lac operon
   7072..7093    -  protein_bind   CAP binding site: CAP binding activates transcription in the presence of cAMP. E. coli catabolite activator protein
   7106..7198    -  CDS            lacI (fragment): lac repressor; lacI; The lac repressor binds to the lac operator to inhibit transcription in E. coli. This inhibition can be relieved by adding lactose or isopropyl-β-D-thiogalactopyranoside (IPTG).
   7381..7969    -  rep_origin     ori: high-copy-number ColE1/pMB1/pBR322/pUC origin of replication
   8140..9000    -  CDS            AmpR: β-lactamase; bla; confers resistance to ampicillin, carbenicillin, and related antibiotics
   9001..9105    -  promoter       AmpR promoter: bla
   9164..10      -  misc_feature   bom (fragment) (across the origin): basis of mobility region from pBR322
