[The description below was written by a language model from this plasmid's Addgene catalogue record and pLannotate feature annotations shown in this document.]
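Description:
pcDNA3.3_CoV2_501V2 is a mammalian expression plasmid of about 9.2 kb, built on the pcDNA3.3 backbone, that encodes the spike glycoprotein of the SARS-CoV-2 501V2 (B.1.351, Beta/South Africa) variant. It is propagated in E. coli through a high-copy ColE1/pUC-type origin with ampicillin selection from the AmpR (β-lactamase) gene. An f1 phage origin is also present. For selection in mammalian cells, an SV40 enhancer/early promoter drives the neomycin phosphotransferase gene, which confers G418 resistance and is terminated by an SV40 polyadenylation signal. The feature table also annotates short fragments of ble, lacI, the lac promoter/operator region, a bGH poly(A) signal and the pBR322 bom region; these appear to be backbone remnants rather than working parts.

The payload is an untagged spike open reading frame of roughly 3.8 kb, cloned between BamHI and XhoI sites that are both retained. It is transcribed from the human cytomegalovirus immediate-early enhancer and promoter and followed by the HSV thymidine kinase polyadenylation signal. Compared with the reference spike, the recorded substitutions are L18F, D80A, D215G, R246I, K417N, E484K, N501Y, D614G and A701V. The last 18 amino acids of the C-terminal cytoplasmic tail are also deleted, a truncation commonly used to improve spike incorporation into pseudotyped particles.

The stated use is production of 501V2 spike-pseudotyped virus. The plasmid supplies only the envelope glycoprotein, so packaging and reporter components would have to come from other constructs, which the record does not specify. It was deposited in connection with a study of how antigenic drift in SARS-CoV-2 variants affects structure and function.
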