Addgene plasmid #170449: pcDNA3.3_CoV2_501V2
Purpose: Express SARS-CoV-2 501V2 (South Africa strain / beta strain) spike protein with an 18aa deletion on the C-terminal tail. Used for SARS2 501V2 pseudotyped virus production.
Depositing lab: David Nemazee. Depositing organization: Scripps California (The Scripps Research Institute). Publication: Structural and functional ramifications of antigenic drift in recent SARS-CoV-2 variants. Yuan M, Huang D, Lee CD, Wu NC, Jackson AM, Zhu X, Liu H, Peng L, van Gils MJ, Sanders RW, Burton DR, Reincke SM, Pruss H, Kreye J, Nemazee D, Ward AB, Wilson IA. Science. 2021 Aug 13;373(6556):818-823. doi: 10.1126/science.abh1139. Epub 2021 May 20. PubMed 34016740.
Backbone
  Vector backbone: pcDNA3.3
  Backbone size w/o insert (bp): 5500
  Total vector size (bp): 9200
  Vector type: Mammalian Expression
  Selectable markers: Neomycin (select with G418)
Growth in bacteria
  Bacterial resistance: Ampicillin, 100 μg/mL
  Growth temperature: 37°C
  Growth strain: DH5alpha
  Copy number: High Copy
Gene/Insert
  Gene/Insert name: SARS-CoV-2 501V2 spike D18
  Species: SARS-CoV-2, 501V2 (B.1.351)
  Insert size (bp): 3800
  Mutation: L18F, D80A, D215G, R246I, K417N, E484K, N501Y, D614G, A701V; 18aa deletion in c-terminal tail
  Entrez Gene: S (a.k.a. GU280_gp02, spike glycoprotein)
  Promoter: CMV
  Tag / fusion protein: NA
  Cloning method: Restriction Enzyme; 5′ cloning site BamHI (not destroyed); 3′ cloning site XhoI (not destroyed)
  Sequencing primers: 5′ CMV-F; 3′ TK-pA-R
Terms and licenses: Academic/Nonprofit Terms; Industry Terms: Not Available to Industry
Depositor comments: Please visit https://www.biorxiv.org/content/10.1101/2021.02.16.430500v1 for bioRxiv preprint.
How to cite: pcDNA3.3_CoV2_501V2 was a gift from David Nemazee (Addgene plasmid # 170449 ; http://n2t.net/addgene:170449 ; RRID:Addgene_170449)
