>Addgene plasmid #170449 | pcDNA3.3_CoV2_501V2 | depositor partial sequence | sequence record 330457 | Spike 501V2
ATGTTTGTGTTCCTGGTGCTGCTGCCACTGGTGTCCAGCCAGTGTGTGAACTTCACCACCAGGACCCAAC
TTCCTCCTGCCTACACCAACTCCTTCACCAGGGGAGTCTACTACCCTGACAAGGTGTTCAGGTCCTCTGT
GCTGCACAGCACCCAGGACCTGTTCCTGCCATTCTTCAGCAATGTGACCTGGTTCCATGCCATCCATGTG
TCTGGCACCAATGGCACCAAGAGGTTTGCCAACCCTGTGCTGCCATTCAATGATGGAGTCTACTTTGCCA
GCACAGAGAAGAGCAACATCATCAGGGGCTGGATTTTTGGCACCACCCTGGACAGCAAGACCCAGTCCCT
GCTGATTGTGAACAATGCCACCAATGTGGTGATTAAGGTGTGTGAGTTCCAGTTCTGTAATGACCCATTC
CTGGGAGTCTACTACCACAAGAACAACAAGTCCTGGATGGAGTCTGAGTTCAGGGTCTACTCCTCTGCCA
ACAACTGTACCTTTGAATATGTGAGCCAACCATTCCTGATGGACTTGGAGGGCAAGCAGGGCAACTTCAA
GAACCTGAGGGAGTTTGTGTTCAAGAACATTGATGGCTACTTCAAGATTTACAGCAAACACACACCAATC
AACCTGGTGAGGGGCCTGCCACAGGGCTTCTCTGCCTTGGAACCACTGGTGGACCTGCCAATTGGCATCA
ACATCACCAGGTTCCAGACCCTGCTGGCTCTGCACATCTCCTACCTGACACCTGGAGACTCCTCCTCTGG
CTGGACAGCAGGAGCAGCAGCCTACTATGTGGGCTACCTCCAACCAAGGACCTTCCTGCTGAAATACAAT
GAGAATGGCACCATCACAGATGCTGTGGACTGTGCCCTGGACCCACTGTCTGAGACCAAGTGTACCCTGA
AATCCTTCACAGTGGAGAAGGGCATCTACCAGACCAGCAACTTCAGGGTCCAACCAACAGAGAGCATTGT
GAGGTTTCCAAACATCACCAACCTGTGTCCATTTGGAGAGGTGTTCAATGCCACCAGGTTTGCCTCTGTC
TATGCCTGGAACAGGAAGAGGATTAGCAACTGTGTGGCTGACTACTCTGTGCTCTACAACTCTGCCTCCT
TCAGCACCTTCAAGTGTTATGGAGTGAGCCCAACCAAACTGAATGACCTGTGTTTCACCAATGTCTATGC
TGACTCCTTTGTGATTAGGGGAGATGAGGTGAGACAGATTGCCCCTGGACAAACAGGCAACATTGCTGAC
TACAACTACAAACTGCCTGATGACTTCACAGGCTGTGTGATTGCCTGGAACAGCAACAACCTGGACAGCA
AGGTGGGAGGCAACTACAACTACCTCTACAGACTGTTCAGGAAGAGCAACCTGAAACCATTTGAGAGGGA
CATCAGCACAGAGATTTACCAGGCTGGCAGCACACCATGTAATGGAGTGAAGGGCTTCAACTGTTACTTT
CCACTCCAATCCTATGGCTTCCAACCAACCTATGGAGTGGGCTACCAACCATACAGGGTGGTGGTGCTGT
CCTTTGAACTGCTCCATGCCCCTGCCACAGTGTGTGGACCAAAGAAGAGCACCAACCTGGTGAAGAACAA
GTGTGTGAACTTCAACTTCAATGGACTGACAGGCACAGGAGTGCTGACAGAGAGCAACAAGAAGTTCCTG
CCATTCCAACAGTTTGGCAGGGACATTGCTGACACCACAGATGCTGTGAGGGACCCACAGACCTTGGAGA
TTCTGGACATCACACCATGTTCCTTTGGAGGAGTGTCTGTGATTACACCTGGCACCAACACCAGCAACCA
GGTGGCTGTGCTCTACCAGGGTGTGAACTGTACTGAGGTGCCTGTGGCTATCCATGCTGACCAACTTACA
CCAACCTGGAGGGTCTACAGCACAGGCAGCAATGTGTTCCAGACCAGGGCTGGCTGTCTGATTGGAGCAG
AGCATGTGAACAACTCCTATGAGTGTGACATCCCAATTGGAGCAGGCATCTGTGCCTCCTACCAGACCCA
GACCAACAGCCCAAGGAGGGCAAGGTCTGTGGCAAGCCAGAGCATCATTGCCTACACAATGAGTCTGGGA
GTAGAGAACTCTGTGGCTTACAGCAACAACAGCATTGCCATCCCAACCAACTTCACCATCTCTGTGACCA
CAGAGATTCTGCCTGTGAGTATGACCAAGACCTCTGTGGACTGTACAATGTATATCTGTGGAGACAGCAC
AGAGTGTAGCAACCTGCTGCTCCAATATGGCTCCTTCTGTACCCAACTTAACAGGGCTCTGACAGGCATT
GCTGTGGAACAGGACAAGAACACCCAGGAGGTGTTTGCCCAGGTGAAGCAGATTTACAAGACACCTCCAA
TCAAGGACTTTGGAGGCTTCAACTTCAGCCAGATTCTGCCTGACCCAAGCAAGCCAAGCAAGAGGTCCTT
CATTGAGGACCTGCTGTTCAACAAGGTGACCCTGGCTGATGCTGGCTTCATCAAGCAATATGGAGACTGT
CTGGGAGACATTGCTGCCAGGGACCTGATTTGTGCCCAGAAGTTCAATGGACTGACAGTGCTGCCTCCAC
TGCTGACAGATGAGATGATTGCCCAATACACCTCTGCCCTGCTGGCTGGCACCATCACCTCTGGCTGGAC
CTTTGGAGCAGGAGCAGCCCTCCAAATCCCATTTGCTATGCAGATGGCTTACAGGTTCAATGGCATTGGA
GTGACCCAGAATGTGCTCTATGAGAACCAGAAACTGATTGCCAACCAGTTCAACTCTGCCATTGGCAAGA
TTCAGGACTCCCTGTCCAGCACAGCCTCTGCCCTGGGCAAACTCCAAGATGTGGTGAACCAGAATGCCCA
GGCTCTGAACACCCTGGTGAAGCAACTTTCCAGCAACTTTGGAGCCATCTCCTCTGTGCTGAATGACATC
CTGAGCAGACTGGACAAGGTGGAGGCTGAGGTCCAGATTGACAGACTGATTACAGGCAGACTCCAATCCC
TCCAAACCTATGTGACCCAACAACTTATCAGGGCTGCTGAGATTAGGGCATCTGCCAACCTGGCTGCCAC
CAAGATGAGTGAGTGTGTGCTGGGACAAAGCAAGAGGGTGGACTTCTGTGGCAAGGGCTACCACCTGATG
AGTTTTCCACAGTCTGCCCCTCATGGAGTGGTGTTCCTGCATGTGACCTATGTGCCTGCCCAGGAGAAGA
ACTTCACCACAGCCCCTGCCATCTGCCATGATGGCAAGGCTCACTTTCCAAGGGAGGGAGTGTTTGTGAG
CAATGGCACCCACTGGTTTGTGACCCAGAGGAACTTCTATGAACCACAGATTATCACCACAGACAACACC
TTTGTGTCTGGCAACTGTGATGTGGTGATTGGCATTGTGAACAACACAGTCTATGACCCACTCCAACCTG
AACTGGACTCCTTCAAGGAGGAACTGGACAAATACTTCAAGAACCACACCAGCCCTGATGTGGACCTGGG
AGACATCTCTGGCATCAATGCCTCTGTGGTGAACATCCAGAAGGAGATTGACAGACTGAATGAGGTGGCT
AAGAACCTGAATGAGTCCCTGATTGACCTCCAAGAACTGGGCAAATATGAACAATACATCAAGTGGCCAT
GGTACATCTGGCTGGGCTTCATTGCTGGACTGATTGCCATTGTGATGGTGACCATAATGCTGTGTTGTAT
GACCTCCTGTTGTTCCTGTCTGAAAGGCTGTTGTTCCTGTGGCTCCTGTTGTAAGTGA
